>Addgene plasmid #163246 | B7RR92 | depositor full sequence | sequence record 316365 | Full Sequence
CACCACCACCACCACCACTGAGATCCGGCTGCTAACAAAGCCCGAAAGGAAGCTGAGTTGGCTGCTGCCA
CCGCTGAGCAATAACTAGCATAACCCCTTGGGGCCTCTAAACGGGTCTTGAGGGGTTTTTTGCTGAAAGG
AGGAACTATATCCGGATTGGCGAATGGG
[124 nt withheld, positions 169-292]
C
[91 nt withheld, positions 294-384]
A
[49 nt withheld, positions 386-434]
CCTTTGACGTTGGAGTCCACGTTCTTT
[37 nt withheld, positions 462-498]
ACCCTATCTCGGTCTATTCTTTTGATTTATAAGGGATTTTGCCGATTTCGGCCTATTGGTTAAAAAATGA
GCTGATTTAACAAAAATTTAACGCGAATTTTAACAAAATATTAACGTTTACAATTTCAGGTGGCACTTTT
CGGGGAAATGTGCGCGGAACCCCTATTTGTTTATTTTTCTAAATACATTCAAATATGTATCCGCTCATGA
GACAATAACCCTGATAAATGCTTCAATAATATTGAAAAAGGAAGAGTATGAGTATTCAACATTTCCGTGT
CGCCCTTATTCCCTTTTTTGCGGCATTTTGCCTTCCTGTTTTTGCTCACCCAGAAACGCTGGTGAAAGTA
AAAGATGCTGAAGATCAGTTGGGTGCACGAGTGGGTTACATCGAACTGGATCTCAACAGCGGTAAGATCC
TTGAGAGTTTTCGCCCCGAAGAACGTTTTCCAATGATGAGCACTTTTAAAGTTCTGCTATGTGGCGCGGT
ATTATCCCGTATTGACGCCGGGCAAGAGCAACTCGGTCGCCGCATACACTATTCTCAGAATGACTTGGTT
GAGTACTCACCAGTCACAGAAAAGCATCTTACGGATGGCATGACAGTAAGAGAATTATGCAGTGCTGCCA
TAACCATGAGTGATAACACTGCGGCCAACTTACTTCTGACAACGATCGGAGGACCGAAGGAGCTAACCGC
TTTTTTGCACAACATGGGGGATCATGTAACTCGCCTTGATCGTTGGGAACCGGAGCTGAATGAAGCCATA
CCAAACGACGAGCGTGACACCACGATGCCTGCAGCAATGGCAACAACGTTGCGCAAACTATTAACTGGCG
AACTACTTACTCTAGCTTCCCGGCAACAATTAATAGACTGGATGGAGGCGGATAAAGTTGCAGGACCACT
TCTGCGCTCGGCCCTTCCGGCTGGCTGGTTTATTGCTGATAAATCTGGAGCCGGTGAGCGTGGGTCTCGC
GGTATCATTGCAGCACTGGGGCCAGATGGTAAGCCCTCCCGTATCGTAGTTATCTACACGACGGGGAGTC
AGGCAACTATGGATGAACGAAATAGACAGATCGCTGAGATAGGTGCCTCACTGATTAAGCATTGGTAACT
GTCAGACCAAGTTTACTCATATATACTTTAGATTGATTTAAAACTTCATTTTTAATTTAAAAGGATCTAG
GTGAAGATCCTTTTTGATAATCTCATGACCAAAATCCCTTAACGTGAGTTTTCGTTCCACTGAGCGTCAG
ACCCCGTAGAAAAGATCAAAGGATCTTCTTGAGATCCTTTTTTTCTGCGCGTAATCTGCTGCTTGCAAAC
AAAAAAACCACCGCTACCAGCGGTGGTTTGTTTGCCGGATCAAGAGCTACCAACTCTTTTTCCGAAGGTA
ACTGGCTTCAGCAGAGCGCAGATACCAAATACTGTCCTTCTAGTGTAGCCGTAGTTAGGCCACCACTTCA
AGAACTCTGTAGCACCGCCTACATACCTCGCTCTGCTAATCCTGTTACCAGTGGCTGCTGCCAGTGGCGA
TAAGTCGTGTCTTACCGGGTTGGACTCAAGACGATAGTTACCGGATAAGGCGCAGCGGTCGGGCTGAACG
GGGGGTTCGTGCACACAGCCCAGCTTGGAGCGAACGACCTACACCGAACTGAGATACCTACAGCGTGAGC
TATGAGAAAGCGCCACGCTTCCCGAAGGGAGAAAGGCGGACAGGTATCCGGTAAGCGGCAGGGTCGGAAC
AGGAGAGCGCACGAGGGAGCTTCCAGGGGGAAACGCCTGGTATCTTTATAGTCCTGTCGGGTTTCGCCAC
CTCTGACTTGAGCGTCGATTTTTGTGATGCTCGTCAGGGGGGCGGAGCCTATGGAAAAACGCCAGCAACG
CGGCCTTTTTACGGTTCCTGGCCTTTTGCTGGCCTTTTGCTCACATGTTCTTTCCTGCGTTATCCCCTGA
TTCTGTGGATAACCGTATTACCGCCTTTGAGTGAGCTGATACCGCTCGCCGCAGCCGAACGACCGAGCGC
AGCGAGTCAGTGAGCGAGGAAGCGGAAGAGCGCCTGATGCGGTATTTTCTCCTTACGCATCTGTGCGGTA
TTTCACACCGCATATATGGTGCACTCTCAGTACAATCTGCTCTGATGCCGCATAGTTAAGCCAGTATACA
CTCCGCTATCGCTACGTGACTGGGTCATGGCTGCGCCCCGACACCCGCCAACACCCGCTGACGCGCCCTG
ACGGGCTTGTCTGCTCCCGGCATCCGCTTACAGACAAGCTGTGACCGTCTCCGGGAGCTGCATGTGTCAG
AGGTTTTCACCGTCATCACCGAAACGCGCGAGGCAGCTGCGGTAAAGCTCATCAGCGTGGTCGTGAAGCG
ATTCACAGATGTCTGCCTGTTCATCCGCGTCCAGCTCGTTGAGTTTCTCCAGAAGCGTTAATGTCTGGCT
TCTGATAAAGCGGGCCATGTTAAGGGCGGTTTTTTCCTGTTTGGTCACTGATGCCTCCGTGTAAGGGGGA
TTTCTGTTCATGGGGGTAATGATACCGATGAAACGAGAGAGGATGCTCACGATACGGGTTACTGATGATG
AACATGCCCGGTTACTGGAACGTTGTGAGGGTAAACAACTGGCGGTATGGATGCGGCGGGACCAGAGAAA
AATCACTCAGGGTCAATGCCAGCGCTTCGTTAATACAGATGTAGGTGTTCCACAGGGTAGCCAGCAGCAT
CCTGCGATGCAGATCCGGAACATAATGGTGCAGGGCGCTGACTTCCGCGTTTCCAGACTTTACGAAACAC
GGAAACCGAAGACCATTCATGTTGTTGCTCAGGTCGCAGACGTTTTGCAGCAGCAGTCGCTTCACGTTCG
CTCGCGTATCGGTGATTCATTCTGCTAACCAGTAAGGCAACCCCGCCAGCCTAGCCGGGTCCTCAACGAC
AGGAGCACGATCATGCGCACCCGTGGGGCCGCCATGCCGGCGATAATGGCCTGCTTCTCGCCGAAACGTT
TGGTGGCGGGACCAGTGACGAAGGCTTGAGCGAGGGCGTGCAAGATTCCGAATACCGCAAGCGACAGGCC
GATCATCGTCGCGCTCCAGCGAAAGCGGTCCTCGCCGAAAATGACCCAGAGCGCTGCCGGCACCTGTCCT
ACGAGTTGCATGATAAAGAAGACAGTCATAAGTGCGGCGACGATAGTCATGCCCCGCGCCCACCGGAAGG
AGCTGACTGGGTTGAAGGCTCTCAAGGGCATCGGTCGAGATCCCGGTGCCTAATGAGTGAGCTAACTTAC
ATTAATTGCGTTGCGCTCACTGCCCGCTTTCCAGTCGGGAAACCTGTCGTGCCAGCTGCATTAATGAATC
GGCCAACGCGCGGGGAGAGGCGGTTTGCGTATTGGGCGCCAGGGTGGTTTTTCTTTTCACCAGTGAGACG
GGCAACAGCTGATTGCCCTTCACCGCCTGGCCCTGAGAGAGTTGCAGCAAGCGGTCCACGCTGGTTTGCC
CCAGCAGGCGAAAATCCTGTTTGATGGTGGTTAACGGCGGGATATAACATGAGCTGTCTTCGGTATCGTC
GTATCCCACTACCGAGATATCCGCACCAACGCGCAGCCCGGACTCGGTAATGGCGCGCATTGCGCCCAGC
GCCATCTGATCGTTGGCAACCAGCATCGCAGTGGGAACGATGCCCTCATTCAGCATTTGCATGGTTTGTT
GAAAACCGGACATGGCACTCCAGTCGCCTTCCCGTTCCGCTATCGGCTGAATTTGATTGCGAGTGAGATA
TTTATGCCAGCCAGCCAGACGCAGACGCGCCGAGACAGAACTTAATGGGCCCGCTAACAGCGCGATTTGC
TGGTGACCCAATGCGACCAGATGCTCCACGCCCAGTCGCGTACCGTCTTCATGGGAGAAAATAATACTGT
TGATGGGTGTCTGGTCAGAGACATCAAGAAATAACGCCGGAACATTAGTGCAGGCAGCTTCCACAGCAAT
GGCATCCTGGTCATCCAGCGGATAGTTAATGATCAGCCCACTGACGCGTTGCGCGAGAAGATTGTGCACC
GCCGCTTTACAGGCTTCGACGCCGCTTCGTTCTACCATCGACACCACCACGCTGGCACCCAGTTGATCGG
CGCGAGATTTAATCGCCGCGACAATTTGCGACGGCGCGTGCAGGGCCAGACTGGAGGTGGCAACGCCAAT
CAGCAACGACTGTTTGCCCGCCAGTTGTTGTGCCACGCGGTTGGGAATGTAATTCAGCTCCGCCATCGCC
GCTTCCACTTTTTCCCGCGTTTTCGCAGAAACGTGGCTGGCCTGGTTCACCACGCGGGAAACGGTCTGAT
AAGAGACACCGGCATACTCTGCGACATCGTATAACGTTACTGGTTTCACATTCACCACCCTGAATTGACT
CTCTTCCGGGCGCTATCATGCCATACCGCGAAAGGTTTTGCGCCATTCGATGGTGTCCGGGATCTCGACG
CTCTCCCTTATGCGACTCCTGCATTAGGAAGCAGCCCAGTAGTAGGTTGAGGCCGTTGAGCACCGCCGCC
GCAAGGAATGGTGCATGCAAGGAGATGGCGCCCAACAGTCCCCCGGCCACGGGGCCTGCCACCATACCCA
CGCCGAAACAAGCGCTCATGAGCCCGAAGTGGCGAGCCCGATCTTCCCCATCGGTGATGTCGGCGATATA
GGCGCCAGCAACCGCACCTGTGGCGCCGGTGATGCCGGCCACGATGCGTCCGGCGTAGAGGATCGAGATC
TCGATCCCGCGAAATTAATACGACTCACTATAGGGGAATTGTGAGCGGATAACAATTCCCCTCTAGAAAT
AATTTTGTTTAACTTTAAGAAGGAGATATACATATGGAGTCCGCCGACTTACGAGATCCTGATGGTATGC
CAGTTACGCTCTCCGATTTTGAGATCGATGCTGCCGGCAGACTATCCGCAGATCTGCTAGCATATCTAGA
AGGTGGAGCAGAGGCTGGCCAGTCTGTAACTGAGAATAGAGCAGCATTCGGTAGAATTGGATTATTACCT
AAACTACTTTCTCCCTGCGCCGGTGGGCATACTAGAACAACCATTCTCGGCAAACAAGCTCCTCATCCAA
TTATGGTGGCCCCTATGGCTTTCCAAAATCTCTTCCATCCACAGGGAGAATCGGCAACCGCTATGGCCGC
AGCTGCTCAAGATGCTACCATGGTTTTGTCTTGTCAGACTTCAACTCCACCTGAGGATATAGCCACCATT
CCTGGACGACGTTGGTTTCAGTTGTATATGCAAGCTGACCATGAGGCCACAATGGCTTTGGTTACTCGTG
CCGTCGACTGCGGCGCAGATGCACTGGTCGTAACACTGGATGCTCCGATCAACGGACTGAGAGATAGAGA
AGTGGCTGCTGGATTCACTCTGCCTGATGACGTTAGGCCAGTTATGCTGGATGTCTTACCCCAGCCACCC
AGACCTCATCTACGAGACGGGCAGTCGGTCGTGTTTGACGGCATGATGGTTTTCGCTCCTACCGCAGATG
ATCTAGCCAGACTAATTGCAGATTCTCCTGTTCCTGTGATAGTGAAGGGATGCCTCAGGCCTGCTGACGC
AACGAGACTTATTGATTTGGGCGCTCAGGGTATTATCGTTTCGAATCATGGTGGTCGTGTGTTAGATACA
GTTCCCGCCCCTATAACACAGTTGGCTGCCGTAGTTGATGCTGTTGCTGGTGCCGTACCAGTGTACGTCG
ATGGCGGTATCCGACGTGGGAGTGATGTATTCAAAGCTCTGGCTCTAGGTGCACAGGCTGTGCTGGTTGG
TAGACCAGTTATGCATGGGCTTATTGTCGACGGTCCACGAGGAGCAAGTCAAGTACTACGAAGATTAAGA
GATGAGTTGGAAGTTACAATGGCTTTATGTGGTTGTGCTACTGTTGCTGATATTACCCCAGACCTACTTA
CCGGATTCTCCGGTACAGGATCTGCAGCAGCTCTTGAGCACCACCATCAC
Features (pLannotate 1.2.2; 18 found; start..end, strand, type, name):
     28..77      +  CDS            SET1 (fragment): solubility-enhancement tag derived from T7 phage gene 10B
     85..132     +  terminator     T7 terminator: transcription terminator for bacteriophage T7 RNA polymerase
    169..624     +  rep_origin     f1 ori (sequence partly withheld): f1 bacteriophage origin of replication; arrow indicates direction of (+) strand synthesis
    651..755     +  promoter       AmpR promoter: bla
    756..1616    +  CDS            AmpR: β-lactamase; bla; confers resistance to ampicillin, carbenicillin, and related antibiotics
   1787..2375    +  rep_origin     ori: high-copy-number ColE1/pMB1/pBR322/pUC origin of replication
   2561..2703    -  misc_feature   bom: basis of mobility region from pBR322
   2805..2996    -  CDS            rop: Rop protein, which maintains plasmids at low copy number; rop
   3013..3393    +  CDS            YPB1_ECOLX: Protein predicted: Swiss-Prot protein existence level 4. From Escherichia coli.
   3465..3756    -  CDS            TcR (fragment): tetracycline efflux protein; tet; confers resistance to tetracycline
   3771..3792    -  protein_bind   CAP binding site: CAP binding activates transcription in the presence of cAMP. E. coli catabolite activator protein
   3805..4887    -  CDS            lacI: lac repressor; lacI; The lac repressor binds to the lac operator to inhibit transcription in E. coli. This inhibition can be relieved by adding lactose or isopropyl-β-D-thiogalactopyranoside (IPTG).
   4888..4965    -  promoter       lacI promoter: lacI
   4973..5252    -  CDS            TcR (fragment): tetracycline efflux protein; tet; confers resistance to tetracycline
   5274..5292    +  promoter       T7 promoter: promoter for bacteriophage T7 RNA polymerase
   5293..5317    +  protein_bind   lac operator: The lac repressor binds to the lac operator to inhibit transcription in E. coli. This inhibition can be relieved by adding lactose or isopropyl-β-D-thiogalactopyranoside (IPTG). lac repressor encoded by lacI
   5332..5354    +  RBS            RBS: efficient ribosome binding site from bacteriophage T7 gene 10 (Olins and Rangwala, 1989)
   6487..15      +  CDS            9xHis (across the origin): 9xHis affinity tag
