[The description below was written by a language model from this plasmid's Addgene catalogue record and pLannotate feature annotations shown in this document.]
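Description:
B7RR92 is a bacterial expression plasmid built on the pET21a(+) backbone for inducible production of the protein with UniProt identifier B7RR92, annotated as an S-2-hydroxyacid oxidase from Roseobacter sp. The plasmid (about 6.5 kb) is propagated in E. coli through a ColE1/pBR322-type origin and selected with ampicillin via the β-lactamase gene and its own promoter. The record lists it as high copy, although the feature table also shows the rop gene and the bom region typical of pBR322-derived pET vectors. An f1 origin is present as well, along with short tetracycline-resistance gene fragments that are backbone remnants and not functional markers.

Expression is driven by a T7 promoter followed immediately by a lac operator and the strong ribosome binding site from T7 gene 10, with a T7 terminator downstream. The plasmid carries lacI under its native promoter, so transcription is repressed until an inducer such as IPTG is added, and it requires a host that supplies T7 RNA polymerase. The insert itself is not annotated in the feature table, but it evidently occupies the unannotated stretch between the ribosome binding site and the C-terminal polyhistidine tag that spans the sequence origin. The catalogue describes this tag as 10xHis, while the annotation software detects 9xHis; either way it allows metal-affinity purification. The catalogue also lists an N-terminal T7 tag from the backbone, which the feature table does not annotate, and a short hit to a T7 gene 10-derived solubility tag appears just before the terminator. The associated study examined functional annotations in the EC 1.1.3.15 enzyme class, which suggests use for recombinant expression and activity testing of this enzyme.
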