Addgene plasmid #163246: B7RR92
Purpose: Inducible expression of UniProt identifier B7RR92
Depositing lab: Martin Engqvist. Depositing organization: Chalmers University of Technology. Publication: Experimental and computational investigation of enzyme functional annotations uncovers misannotation in the EC 1.1.3.15 enzyme class. Rembeza E, Engqvist MKM. PLoS Comput Biol. 2021 Sep 23;17(9):e1009446. doi: 10.1371/journal.pcbi.1009446. eCollection 2021 Sep. PubMed 34555022.
Backbone
  Vector backbone: pET21a(+)
  Vector type: Bacterial Expression
Growth in bacteria
  Bacterial resistance: Ampicillin, 100 μg/mL
  Growth temperature: 37°C
  Growth strain: DH5alpha
  Copy number: High Copy
Gene/Insert
  Gene/Insert name: B7RR92 (alt name: S-2-hydroxyacid oxidase)
  Species: Roseobacter sp.
  Promoter: T7
  Tag / fusion protein: T7 (N terminal on backbone); 10xHis (C terminal on backbone)
  Cloning method: Unknown
  Sequencing primers: 5′ T7; 3′ T7-term
Terms and licenses: Academic/Nonprofit Terms; Industry Terms: Not Available to Industry
Depositor comments: Insert name is a UniProt identifier
How to cite: B7RR92 was a gift from Martin Engqvist (Addgene plasmid # 163246 ; http://n2t.net/addgene:163246 ; RRID:Addgene_163246)
