>Addgene plasmid #163246 | B7RR92 | depositor partial sequence | sequence record 316366 | insert gene sequence
ATGGAGTCCGCCGACTTACGAGATCCTGATGGTATGCCAGTTACGCTCTCCGATTTTGAGATCGATGCTG
CCGGCAGACTATCCGCAGATCTGCTAGCATATCTAGAAGGTGGAGCAGAGGCTGGCCAGTCTGTAACTGA
GAATAGAGCAGCATTCGGTAGAATTGGATTATTACCTAAACTACTTTCTCCCTGCGCCGGTGGGCATACT
AGAACAACCATTCTCGGCAAACAAGCTCCTCATCCAATTATGGTGGCCCCTATGGCTTTCCAAAATCTCT
TCCATCCACAGGGAGAATCGGCAACCGCTATGGCCGCAGCTGCTCAAGATGCTACCATGGTTTTGTCTTG
TCAGACTTCAACTCCACCTGAGGATATAGCCACCATTCCTGGACGACGTTGGTTTCAGTTGTATATGCAA
GCTGACCATGAGGCCACAATGGCTTTGGTTACTCGTGCCGTCGACTGCGGCGCAGATGCACTGGTCGTAA
CACTGGATGCTCCGATCAACGGACTGAGAGATAGAGAAGTGGCTGCTGGATTCACTCTGCCTGATGACGT
TAGGCCAGTTATGCTGGATGTCTTACCCCAGCCACCCAGACCTCATCTACGAGACGGGCAGTCGGTCGTG
TTTGACGGCATGATGGTTTTCGCTCCTACCGCAGATGATCTAGCCAGACTAATTGCAGATTCTCCTGTTC
CTGTGATAGTGAAGGGATGCCTCAGGCCTGCTGACGCAACGAGACTTATTGATTTGGGCGCTCAGGGTAT
TATCGTTTCGAATCATGGTGGTCGTGTGTTAGATACAGTTCCCGCCCCTATAACACAGTTGGCTGCCGTA
GTTGATGCTGTTGCTGGTGCCGTACCAGTGTACGTCGATGGCGGTATCCGACGTGGGAGTGATGTATTCA
AAGCTCTGGCTCTAGGTGCACAGGCTGTGCTGGTTGGTAGACCAGTTATGCATGGGCTTATTGTCGACGG
TCCACGAGGAGCAAGTCAAGTACTACGAAGATTAAGAGATGAGTTGGAAGTTACAATGGCTTTATGTGGT
TGTGCTACTGTTGCTGATATTACCCCAGACCTACTTACCGGATTCTCCGGTACAGGATCTGCAGCAGCTC
TTGAGCACCACCATCAC
